>Addgene plasmid #56006 | mPlum-Vimentin-7 | depositor partial sequence | sequence record 86913 | insert sequence
GATCCGCTAGCGCTACCGGACTCAGATCTCGAGCTCAAGCTTCGAATTCCCATGTCCACCAGGTCCGTGT
CCTCGTCCTCCTACCGCAGGATGTTCGGCGGCCCGGGCACCGCGAGCCGGCCGAGCTCCAGCCGGAGCTA
CGTGACTACGTCCACCCGCACCTACAGCCTGGGCAGCGCGCTGCGCCCCAGCACCAGCCGCAGCCTCTAC
GCCTCGTCCCCGGGCGGCGTGTATGCCACGCGCTCCTCTGCCGTGCGCCTGCGGAGCAGCGTGCCCGGGG
TGCGGCTCCTGCAGGACTCGGTGGACTTCTCGCTGGCCGACGCCATCAACACCGAGTTCAAGAACACCCG
CACCAACGAGAAGGTGGAGCTGCAGGAGCTGAATGACCGCTTCGCCAACTACATCGACAAGGTGCGCTTC
CTGGAGCAGCAGAATAAGATCCTGCTGGCCGAGCTCGAGCAGCTCAAGGGCCAAGGCAAGTCGCGCCTGG
GGGACCTCTACGAGGAGGAGATGCGGGAGCTGCGCCGGCAGGTGGACCAGCTAACCAACGACAAAGCCCG
CGTCGAGGTGGAGCGCGACAACCTGGCCGAGGACATCATGCGCCTCCGGGAGAAATTGCAGGAGGAGATG
CTTCAGAGAGAGGAAGCCGAAAACACCCTGCAATCTTTCAGACAGGATGTTGACAATGCGTCTCTGGCAC
GTCTTGACCTTGAACGCAAAGTGGAATCTTTGCAAGAAGAGATTGCCTTTTTGAAGAAACTCCACGAAGA
GGAAATCCAGGAGCTGCAGGCTCAGATTCAGGAACAGCATGTCCAAATCGATGTGGATGTTTCCAAGCCT
GACCTCACGGCTGCCCTGCGTGACGTACGTCAGCAATATGAAAGTGTGGCTGCCAAGAACCTGCAGGAGG
CAGAAGAATGGTACAAATCCAAGTTTGCTGACCTCTCTGAGGCTGCCAACCGGAACAATGACGCCCTGCG
CCAGGCAAAGCAGGAGTCCACTGAGTACCGGAGACAGGTGCAGTCCCTCACCTGTGAAGTGGATGCCCTT
AAAGGAACCAATGAGTCCCTGGAACGCCAGATGCGTGAAATGGAAGAGAACTTTGCCGTTGAAGCTGCTA
ACTACCAAGACACTATTGGCCGCCTGCAGGATGAGATTCAGAATATGAAGGAGGAAATGGCTCGTCACCT
TCGTGAATACCAAGACCTGCTCAATGTTAAGATGGCCCTTGACATTGAGATTGCCACCTACAGGAAGCTG
CTGGAAGGCGAGGAGAGCAGGATTTCTCTGCCTCTTCCAAACTTTTCCTCCCTGAACCTGAGGGAAACTA
ATCTGGATTCACTCCCTCTGGTTGATACCCACTCAAAAAGGACACTTCTGATTAAGACGGTTGAAACTAG
AGATGGACAGGTTATCAACGAAACTTCTCAGCATCACGATGACCTTGAAGGGGATCCACCGGTGGCTACC
ATGGTGAGCAAGGGCGAGGAGGTCATCAAGGAGTTCATGCGCTTCAAGGAGCACATGGAGGGCTCCGTGA
ACGGCCACGAGTTCGAGATCGAGGGCGAGGGCGAGGGCCGCCCCTACGAGGGCACCCAGACCGCCAGGCT
GAAGGTGACCAAGGGTGGCCCCCTGCCCTTCGCCTGGGACATCCTGTCCCCTCAGATCATGTACGGCTCC
AAGGCCTACGTGAAGCACCCCGCCGACATCCCCGACTACTTGAAGCTGTCCTTCCCCGAGGGCTTCAAGT
GGGAGCGCGTGATGAACTTCGAGGACGGCGGCGTGGTGACCGTGACCCAGGACTCCTCCCTGCAGGACGG
CGAGTTCATCTACAAGGTGAAGGTGCGCGGCACCAACTTCCCCTCCGACGGCCCCGTAATGCAGAAGAAG
ACCATGGGCTGGGAGGCCTCCTCCGAGCGGATGTACCCCGAGGACGGCGCCCTGAAGGGCGAGATGAAGA
TGAGGCTGAGGCTGAAGGACGGCGGCCACTACGACGCCGAGGTCAAGACCACCTACATGGCCAAGAAGCC
CGTGCAGCTGCCCGGCGCCTACAAGACCGACATCAAGCTGGACATCACCTCCCACAACGAGGACTACACC
ATCGTGGAACAGTACGAGCGCGCCGAGGGCCGCCACTCCACCGGCGCCTAAGCGGCCGCGACTCTAGATC
ATAATCAGCCATACCACATT
