>Addgene plasmid #56006 | mPlum-Vimentin-7 | addgene partial sequence | sequence record 107908 | CMV-F 5'-CGCAAATGGGCGGTAGGCGTG-3'
AGCAGAGCTGGTTTAGTGAACCGTCAGATCCGCTAGCGCTACCGGACTCAGATCTCGAGCTCAAGCTTCG
AATTCCCATGTCCACCAGGTCCGTGTCCTCGTCCTCCTACCGCAGGATGTTCGGCGGCCCGGGCACCGCG
AGCCGGCCGAGCTCCAGCCGGAGCTACGTGACTACGTCCACCCGCACCTACAGCCTGGGCAGCGCGCTGC
GCCCCAGCACCAGCCGCAGCCTCTACGCCTCGTCCCCGGGCGGCGTGTATGCCACGCGCTCCTCTGCCGT
GCGCCTGCGGAGCAGCGTGCCCGGGGTGCGGCTCCTGCAGGACTCGGTGGACTTCTCGCTGGCCGACGCC
ATCAACACCGAGTTCAAGAACACCCGCACCAACGAGAAGGTGGAGCTGCAGGAGCTGAATGACCGCTTCG
CCAACTACATCGACAAGGTGCGCTTCCTGGAGCAGCAGAATAAGATCCTGCTGGCCGAGCTCGAGCAGCT
CAAGGGCCAAGGCAAGTCGCGCCTGGGGGACCTCTACGAGGAGGAGATGCGGGAGCTGCGCCGGCAGGTG
GACCAGCTAACCAACGACAAAGCCCGCGTCGAGGTGGAGCGCGACAACCTGGCCGAGGACATCATGCGCC
TCCGGGAGAAATTGCAGGAGGAGATGCTTCAGAGAGAGGAAGCCGAAAACACCCTGCAATCTTTCAGACA
GGATGTTGACAATGCGTCTCTGGCACGTCTTGACCTTGAACGCAAAGTGGAATCTTTGCAAGAAGAGATT
GCCTTTTTGAAGAAACTCCACGAAGAGGAAATCCAGGAGCTGCAGGCTCAGATTCAGGAACAGCATGTCC
AAATCGATGTGGATGTTTCCAAGCCTGACCTCACGGCTGCCCTGCGTGACGTACGTCAGCAATATGAAAG
TGTGGCTGCCAAGAACCTGCAGGAGGCAGAAGAATGGT
