[The description below was written by a language model from this plasmid's Addgene catalogue record.]
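Description:
mPlum-Vimentin-7 is a mammalian expression plasmid that produces human vimentin (VIM) fused to the far-red fluorescent protein mPlum. It is built on an mPlum fluorescent-protein backbone of about 4.75 kb excluding the insert. The fusion is driven by the CMV promoter, a strong constitutive viral promoter that works in most cultured mammalian cell lines. The listed 3′ sequencing primer anneals to an SV40 polyadenylation region, which suggests that an SV40 polyA signal terminates the transcript. The record does not state whether mPlum sits at the N- or C-terminus of vimentin, nor does it explain the "7" in the name, which may refer to a linker length. No feature table is provided and the cloning method is listed as unknown, so the junction details cannot be confirmed from the available information.

In bacteria the plasmid is maintained at high copy number under kanamycin selection. In mammalian cells a neomycin resistance marker allows selection with G418, so stable lines can be established as well as transient transfectants. The specific origin of replication is not recorded.

The stated purpose is labelling of intermediate filaments. Vimentin is a type III intermediate filament protein, and the tagged protein is expected to incorporate into the cell's filament network, making it visible by fluorescence microscopy in live or fixed cells. The recorded excitation and emission maxima for mPlum are 590 nm and 649 nm. This far-red emission makes the construct useful as a cytoskeletal marker in multicolour imaging, where it can be combined with green, yellow or other shorter-wavelength fluorescent reporters.
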