Addgene plasmid #56006: mPlum-Vimentin-7
Purpose: Localization: Intermediate Filaments, Excitation: 590, Emission: 649
Depositing lab: Michael Davidson. Depositing organization: Florida State University, Tallahassee.
Backbone
  Vector backbone: mPlum
  Backbone size w/o insert (bp): 4750
  Vector type: Mammalian Expression
  Selectable markers: Neomycin (select with G418)
Growth in bacteria
  Bacterial resistance: Kanamycin, 50 μg/mL
  Growth temperature: 37°C
  Growth strain: DH5alpha
  Copy number: High Copy
Gene/Insert
  Gene/Insert name: Vimentin (alt name: NM_003380.3)
  Species: H. sapiens (human)
  Entrez Gene: VIM
  Promoter: CMV
  Tag / fusion protein: mPlum
  Cloning method: Unknown
  Sequencing primers: 5′ CMV-F; 3′ SV40pA-R
Terms and licenses: Academic/Nonprofit Terms; Industry Terms: Not Available to Industry
Depositor comments: . Excitation = 590; Emission = 649
How to cite: mPlum-Vimentin-7 was a gift from Michael Davidson (Addgene plasmid # 56006 ; http://n2t.net/addgene:56006 ; RRID:Addgene_56006)
